>Addgene plasmid #161350 | pDONR221-SLC6A5_STOP | addgene full sequence | sequence record 372340 | Addgene NGS Result
CAAATAATGATTTTATTTTGACTGATAGTGACCTGTTCGTTGCAACACATTGATGAGCAATGCTTTTTTA
TAATGCCAACTTTGTACAAAAAAGCAGGCTCCACCATGGACTGCTCCGCCCCCAAGGAGATGAACAAGCT
GCCAGCCAATTCTCCAGAGGCAGCAGCAGCACAGGGACACCCAGATGGACCTTGTGCACCACGGACCTCT
CCAGAGCAGGAGCTGCCTGCAGCAGCAGCACCACCTCCACCACGGGTGCCTAGATCCGCCTCTACAGGCG
CCCAGACCTTCCAGAGCGCCGACGCAAGGGCATGCGAGGCCGAGAGACCAGGCGTGGGCAGCTGTAAGCT
GAGCTCCCCAAGAGCACAGGCAGCATCCGCCGCCCTGAGGGATCTGCGCGAGGCCCAGGGCGCCCAGGCC
TCCCCTCCACCCGGCTCTAGCGGACCAGGAAACGCACTGCACTGCAAGATCCCATTTCTGAGGGGACCAG
AGGGCGACGCAAACGTGAGCGTGGGCAAGGGCACACTGGAGCGCAACAATACCCCTGTGGTGGGCTGGGT
GAACATGAGCCAGTCCACCGTGGTGCTGGCCACAGATGGCATCACCTCTGTGCTGCCAGGAAGCGTGGCA
ACCGTGGCAACACAGGAGGACGAGCAGGGCGATGAGAACAAGGCCCGGGGCAATTGGTCCTCTAAGCTGG
ACTTCATCCTGTCCATGGTGGGATACGCAGTGGGACTGGGAAACGTGTGGAGATTCCCATATCTGGCCTT
TCAGAATGGCGGCGGCGCCTTCCTGATCCCTTACCTGATGATGCTGGCCCTGGCAGGACTGCCAATCTTC
TTTCTGGAGGTGAGCCTGGGACAGTTTGCATCCCAGGGACCCGTGAGCGTGTGGAAGGCAATCCCTGCCC
TGCAGGGATGCGGAATCGCAATGCTGATCATCTCCGTGCTGATCGCCATCTACTATAACGTGATCATCTG
TTACACCCTGTTCTATCTGTTTGCCTCTTTCGTGAGCGTGCTGCCCTGGGGCAGCTGCAACAATCCTTGG
AATACACCAGAGTGTAAGGATAAGACCAAGCTGCTGCTGGACAGCTGCGTGATCTCCGATCACCCAAAGA
TCCAGATCAAGAACTCCACATTCTGTATGACCGCCTACCCCAACGTGACAATGGTGAATTTCACCTCTCA
GGCCAACAAGACCTTCGTGAGCGGCAGCGAGGAGTACTTTAAGTATTTCGTGCTGAAGATCAGCGCCGGC
ATCGAGTACCCTGGAGAGATCAGGTGGCCACTGGCCCTGTGCCTGTTCCTGGCCTGGGTCATCGTGTACG
CCTCTCTGGCCAAGGGCATCAAGACCAGCGGCAAGGTGGTGTACTTCACCGCCACATTTCCCTATGTGGT
GCTGGTCATCCTGCTGATCAGAGGAGTGACACTGCCTGGAGCAGGAGCAGGAATCTGGTACTTTATCACC
CCAAAGTGGGAGAAGCTGACCGACGCCACAGTGTGGAAGGATGCCGCCACACAGATCTTCTTTTCCCTGT
CTGCCGCATGGGGAGGACTGATCACCCTGAGCTCCTACAACAAGTTCCACAACAATTGCTATAGGGACAC
ACTGATCGTGACCTGTACAAATTCCGCCACCTCTATCTTTGCCGGCTTCGTGATCTTTTCCGTGATCGGC
TTTATGGCCAACGAGAGGAAGGTGAACATCGAGAATGTGGCCGATCAGGGCCCAGGCATCGCCTTCGTGG
TGTATCCTGAGGCCCTGACCAGGCTGCCACTGAGCCCTTTTTGGGCCATCATCTTCTTTCTGATGCTGCT
GACACTGGGCCTGGACACCATGTTCGCCACCATCGAGACAATCGTGACCAGCATCTCCGATGAGTTCCCT
AAGTACCTGCGGACACACAAGCCAGTGTTTACCCTGGGCTGCTGTATCTGCTTCTTTATCATGGGCTTCC
CTATGATCACACAGGGCGGCATCTATATGTTTCAGCTGGTGGACACCTACGCCGCCTCTTATGCCCTGGT
CATCATCGCCATCTTCGAGCTGGTGGGCATCAGCTACGTGTATGGCCTGCAGAGGTTTTGTGAGGATATC
GAGATGATGATCGGCTTCCAGCCCAACATCTTTTGGAAGGTGTGCTGGGCCTTCGTGACCCCTACAATCC
TGACCTTCATCCTGTGCTTCAGCTTTTACCAGTGGGAGCCCATGACCTATGGCAGCTACCGCTATCCTAA
TTGGTCCATGGTGCTGGGCTGGCTGATGCTGGCCTGCAGCGTGATCTGGATCCCCATCATGTTCGTGATC
AAGATGCACCTGGCCCCTGGCAGGTTTATCGAGCGCCTGAAGCTGGTGTGCTCCCCTCAGCCAGACTGGG
GACCCTTCCTGGCACAGCACAGGGGAGAGAGATACAAGAATATGATCGACCCACTGGGCACATCTAGCCT
GGGCCTGAAGCTGCCCGTGAAGGATCTGGAGCTGGGCACCCAGTGCTAAGACCCAGCTTTCTTGTACAAA
GTTGGCATTATAAGAAAGCATTGCTTATCAATTTGTTGCAACGAACAGGTCACTATCAGTCAAAATAAAA
TCATTATTTGCCATCCAGCTGATATCCCCTATAGTGAGTCGTATTACATGGTCATAGCTGTTTCCTGGCA
GCTCTGGCCCGTGTCTCAAAATCTCTGATGTTACATTGCACAAGATAAAAATATATCATCATGAACAATA
AAACTGTCTGCTTACATAAACAGTAATACAAGGGGTGTTATGAGCCATATTCAACGGGAAACGTCGAGGC
CGCGATTAAATTCCAACATGGATGCTGATTTATATGGGTATAAATGGGCTCGCGATAATGTCGGGCAATC
AGGTGCGACAATCTATCGCTTGTATGGGAAGCCCGATGCGCCAGAGTTGTTTCTGAAACATGGCAAAGGT
AGCGTTGCCAATGATGTTACAGATGAGATGGTCAGACTAAACTGGCTGACGGAATTTATGCCTCTTCCGA
CCATCAAGCATTTTATCCGTACTCCTGATGATGCATGGTTACTCACCACTGCGATCCCCGGAAAAACAGC
ATTCCAGGTATTAGAAGAATATCCTGATTCAGGTGAAAATATTGTTGATGCGCTGGCAGTGTTCCTGCGC
CGGTTGCATTCGATTCCTGTTTGTAATTGTCCTTTTAACAGCGATCGCGTATTTCGTCTCGCTCAGGCGC
AATCACGAATGAATAACGGTTTGGTTGATGCGAGTGATTTTGATGACGAGCGTAATGGCTGGCCTGTTGA
ACAAGTCTGGAAAGAAATGCATAAACTTTTGCCATTCTCACCGGATTCAGTCGTCACTCATGGTGATTTC
TCACTTGATAACCTTATTTTTGACGAGGGGAAATTAATAGGTTGTATTGATGTTGGACGAGTCGGAATCG
CAGACCGATACCAGGATCTTGCCATCCTATGGAACTGCCTCGGTGAGTTTTCTCCTTCATTACAGAAACG
GCTTTTTCAAAAATATGGTATTGATAATCCTGATATGAATAAATTGCAGTTTCATTTGATGCTCGATGAG
TTTTTCTAATCAGAATTGGTTAATTGGTTGTAACACTGGCAGAGCATTACGCTGACTTGACGGGACGGCG
CAAGCTCATGACCAAAATCCCTTAACGTGAGTTACGCGTCGTTCCACTGAGCGTCAGACCCCGTAGAAAA
GATCAAAGGATCTTCTTGAGATCCTTTTTTTCTGCGCGTAATCTGCTGCTTGCAAACAAAAAAACCACCG
CTACCAGCGGTGGTTTGTTTGCCGGATCAAGAGCTACCAACTCTTTTTCCGAAGGTAACTGGCTTCAGCA
GAGCGCAGATACCAAATACTGTTCTTCTAGTGTAGCCGTAGTTAGGCCACCACTTCAAGAACTCTGTAGC
ACCGCCTACATACCTCGCTCTGCTAATCCTGTTACCAGTGGCTGCTGCCAGTGGCGATAAGTCGTGTCTT
ACCGGGTTGGACTCAAGACGATAGTTACCGGATAAGGCGCAGCGGTCGGGCTGAACGGGGGGTTCGTGCA
CACAGCCCAGCTTGGAGCGAACGACCTACACCGAACTGAGATACCTACAGCGTGAGCTATGAGAAAGCGC
CACGCTTCCCGAAGGGAGAAAGGCGGACAGGTATCCGGTAAGCGGCAGGGTCGGAACAGGAGAGCGCACG
AGGGAGCTTCCAGGGGGAAACGCCTGGTATCTTTATAGTCCTGTCGGGTTTCGCCACCTCTGACTTGAGC
GTCGATTTTTGTGATGCTCGTCAGGGGGGCGGAGCCTATGGAAAAACGCCAGCAACGCGGCCTTTTTACG
GTTCCTGGCCTTTTGCTGGCCTTTTGCTCACATGTTCTTTCCTGCGTTATCCCCTGATTCTGTGGATAAC
CGTATTACCGCCTTTGAGTGAGCTGATACCGCTCGCCGCAGCCGAACGACCGAGCGCAGCGAGTCAGTGA
GCGAGGAAGCGGAAGAGCGCCCAATACGCAAACCGCCTCTCCCCGCGCGTTGGCCGATTCATTAATGCAG
CTGGCACGACAGGTTTCCCGACTGGAAAGCGGGCAGTGAGCGCAACGCAATTAATACGCGTACCGCTAGC
CAGGAAGAGTTTGTAGAAACGCAAAAAGGCCATCCGTCAGGATGGCCTTCTGCTTAGTTTGATGCCTGGC
AGTTTATGGCGGGCGTCCTGCCCGCCACCCTCCGGGCCGTTGCTTCACAACGTTCAAATCCGCTCCCGGC
GGATTTGTCCTACTCAGGAGAGCGTTCACCGACAAACAACAGATAAAACGAAAGGCCCAGTCTTCCGACT
GAGCCTTTCGTTTTATTTGATGCCTGGCAGTTCCCTACTCTCGCGTTAACGCTAGCATGGATGTTTTCCC
AGTCACGACGTTGTAAAACGACGGCCAGTCTTAAGCTCGGGCCC
Features (pLannotate 1.2.2; 10 found; start..end, strand, type, name):
      1..100     +  protein_bind   attL1: mutant version of attL; recombination site for the Gateway® LR reaction LR Clonase™
    106..2496    +  CDS            SLC6A5: SC6A5_HUMAN - Also known as GLYT2, NET1. Experimental evidence at protein level: Swiss-Prot protein existence level 1. Sodium- and chloride-dependent glycine transporter (PubMed:9845349, PubMed:10381548, PubMed:10606742, PubMed:31370103). Terminates the action of glycine by its high affinity sodium-dependent reuptake into presynaptic terminals (PubMed:9845349). May be responsible for the termination of neurotransmission at strychnine- sensitive glycinergic synapses (PubMed:9845349). From Homo sapiens (Human).
   2501..2600    -  protein_bind   attL2: mutant version of attL; recombination site for the Gateway® LR reaction LR Clonase™
   2618..2636    -  promoter       T7 promoter: promoter for bacteriophage T7 RNA polymerase
   2770..3579    +  CDS            KanR: aminoglycoside phosphotransferase; aph(3')-Ia; confers resistance to kanamycin in bacteria or G418 (Geneticin®) in eukaryotes
   3726..4314    +  rep_origin     ori: high-copy-number ColE1/pMB1/pBR322/pUC origin of replication
   4497..4589    +  CDS            lacI (fragment): lac repressor; lacI; The lac repressor binds to the lac operator to inhibit transcription in E. coli. This inhibition can be relieved by adding lactose or isopropyl-β-D-thiogalactopyranoside (IPTG).
   4644..4671    -  terminator     rrnB T2 terminator: transcription terminator T2 from the E. coli rrnB gene
   4803..4846    +  terminator     rrnB T1 terminator: Escherichia coli rrnB; transcription terminator T1 from the E. coli rrnB gene
   4893..4929    -  CDS            lacZα (fragment): LacZα fragment of β-galactosidase; lacZ fragment
