[The description below was written by a language model from this plasmid's Addgene catalogue record and pLannotate feature annotations shown in this document.]
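Description:
pDONR221-SLC6A5_STOP is a Gateway entry clone built on the pDONR221 backbone, carrying a codon-optimized open reading frame for human SLC6A5 (also known as GLYT2 or NET1). This gene encodes a sodium- and chloride-dependent glycine transporter that takes glycine back up into presynaptic terminals and is thought to terminate signalling at glycinergic synapses. The plasmid is about 4.9 kb, replicates in E. coli at high copy from a ColE1/pUC-type origin, and is selected with kanamycin through an aminoglycoside phosphotransferase gene. Although the catalogue lists it as a mammalian expression vector, the feature table shows no eukaryotic promoter or polyadenylation signal. On its own it is a shuttle for the ORF rather than an expression construct.

The roughly 2.4 kb coding sequence lies between attL1 and attL2 sites, which allow LR Clonase-mediated, directional transfer into any attR-containing destination vector of the user's choice. That destination vector then supplies the promoter, tags and host-specific elements. Because the ORF ends in a stop codon, this version suits untagged or N-terminally tagged expression, as a C-terminal fusion would not be read through. A companion clone without the stop codon exists for that purpose. The rrnB T1 and T2 terminators upstream of the cassette insulate the insert from read-through transcription in bacteria. A T7 promoter sits next to attL2 and points back toward the insert on the opposite strand. The short lacI and lacZα fragments are backbone remnants with no evident function here. The plasmid belongs to a consortium collection of solute carrier transporter clones made to support functional and drug-discovery studies of SLC proteins.
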