Addgene plasmid #161350: pDONR221-SLC6A5_STOP
Purpose: Gateway entry clone with codon-optimized ORF sequence for subcloning into custom expression vectors. Contains a STOP codon at the end of the codon-optimized ORF sequence.
Depositing lab: RESOLUTE Consortium & Giulio Superti-Furga. Depositing organization: CeMM Research Center for Molecular Medicine. Publication: The RESOLUTE consortium: unlocking SLC transporters for drug discovery. Superti-Furga G, Lackner D, Wiedmer T, Ingles-Prieto A, Barbosa B, Girardi E, Goldmann U, Gurtl B, Klavins K, Klimek C, Lindinger S, Lineiro-Retes E, Muller AC, Onstein S, Redinger G, Reil D, Sedlyarov V, Wolf G, Crawford M, Everley R, ... Steppan CM. Nat Rev Drug Discov. 2020 Jul;19(7):429-430. doi: 10.1038/d41573-020-00056-6. PubMed 32265506.
Backbone
  Vector backbone: pDONR221
  Backbone manufacturer: ThermoFisher Scientific
  Backbone size w/o insert (bp): 2550
  Vector type: Mammalian Expression
Growth in bacteria
  Bacterial resistance: Kanamycin, 50 μg/mL
  Growth temperature: 37°C
  Growth strain: NEB Stable
  Copy number: High Copy
Gene/Insert
  Gene/Insert name: SLC6A5 (alt name: GLYT2, NET1)
  Species: H. sapiens (human)
  Insert size (bp): 2394
  Entrez Gene: SLC6A5 (a.k.a. GLYT-2, GLYT2, HKPX3, NET1)
  Cloning method: Gateway Cloning
  Sequencing primers: 5′ M13-fwd; 3′ M13-rev
Terms and licenses: Academic/Nonprofit Terms; Industry Terms
Depositor comments: This plasmid contains a STOP codon at the end of the codon-optimized ORF. For the version of this plasmid that does not contain a STOP codon, please see Addgene plasmid 132184 For more information on the full Resolute plasmid collection, please see www.addgene.org/depositor-collections/re-solute/. Please provide your feedback on this plasmid to the RESOLUTE consortium by filling out their RESOLUTE repository feedback form: https://forms.office.com/Pages/ResponsePage.aspx?id=0e05yklzmkS7rjFGQL4N7z4feCLQvEJAmVcOCM_u885UN1JJRko0Ukg4TVQwNTZLOUxPQVJWT1NHUCQlQCN0PWcu
How to cite: pDONR221-SLC6A5_STOP was a gift from RESOLUTE Consortium & Giulio Superti-Furga (Addgene plasmid # 161350 ; http://n2t.net/addgene:161350 ; RRID:Addgene_161350)
