>Addgene plasmid #161350 | pDONR221-SLC6A5_STOP | depositor partial sequence | sequence record 312635 | Codon-optimized ORF of SLC6A5
ATGGACTGCTCCGCCCCCAAGGAGATGAACAAGCTGCCAGCCAATTCTCCAGAGGCAGCAGCAGCACAGG
GACACCCAGATGGACCTTGTGCACCACGGACCTCTCCAGAGCAGGAGCTGCCTGCAGCAGCAGCACCACC
TCCACCACGGGTGCCTAGATCCGCCTCTACAGGCGCCCAGACCTTCCAGAGCGCCGACGCAAGGGCATGC
GAGGCCGAGAGACCAGGCGTGGGCAGCTGTAAGCTGAGCTCCCCAAGAGCACAGGCAGCATCCGCCGCCC
TGAGGGATCTGCGCGAGGCCCAGGGCGCCCAGGCCTCCCCTCCACCCGGCTCTAGCGGACCAGGAAACGC
ACTGCACTGCAAGATCCCATTTCTGAGGGGACCAGAGGGCGACGCAAACGTGAGCGTGGGCAAGGGCACA
CTGGAGCGCAACAATACCCCTGTGGTGGGCTGGGTGAACATGAGCCAGTCCACCGTGGTGCTGGCCACAG
ATGGCATCACCTCTGTGCTGCCAGGAAGCGTGGCAACCGTGGCAACACAGGAGGACGAGCAGGGCGATGA
GAACAAGGCCCGGGGCAATTGGTCCTCTAAGCTGGACTTCATCCTGTCCATGGTGGGATACGCAGTGGGA
CTGGGAAACGTGTGGAGATTCCCATATCTGGCCTTTCAGAATGGCGGCGGCGCCTTCCTGATCCCTTACC
TGATGATGCTGGCCCTGGCAGGACTGCCAATCTTCTTTCTGGAGGTGAGCCTGGGACAGTTTGCATCCCA
GGGACCCGTGAGCGTGTGGAAGGCAATCCCTGCCCTGCAGGGATGCGGAATCGCAATGCTGATCATCTCC
GTGCTGATCGCCATCTACTATAACGTGATCATCTGTTACACCCTGTTCTATCTGTTTGCCTCTTTCGTGA
GCGTGCTGCCCTGGGGCAGCTGCAACAATCCTTGGAATACACCAGAGTGTAAGGATAAGACCAAGCTGCT
GCTGGACAGCTGCGTGATCTCCGATCACCCAAAGATCCAGATCAAGAACTCCACATTCTGTATGACCGCC
TACCCCAACGTGACAATGGTGAATTTCACCTCTCAGGCCAACAAGACCTTCGTGAGCGGCAGCGAGGAGT
ACTTTAAGTATTTCGTGCTGAAGATCAGCGCCGGCATCGAGTACCCTGGAGAGATCAGGTGGCCACTGGC
CCTGTGCCTGTTCCTGGCCTGGGTCATCGTGTACGCCTCTCTGGCCAAGGGCATCAAGACCAGCGGCAAG
GTGGTGTACTTCACCGCCACATTTCCCTATGTGGTGCTGGTCATCCTGCTGATCAGAGGAGTGACACTGC
CTGGAGCAGGAGCAGGAATCTGGTACTTTATCACCCCAAAGTGGGAGAAGCTGACCGACGCCACAGTGTG
GAAGGATGCCGCCACACAGATCTTCTTTTCCCTGTCTGCCGCATGGGGAGGACTGATCACCCTGAGCTCC
TACAACAAGTTCCACAACAATTGCTATAGGGACACACTGATCGTGACCTGTACAAATTCCGCCACCTCTA
TCTTTGCCGGCTTCGTGATCTTTTCCGTGATCGGCTTTATGGCCAACGAGAGGAAGGTGAACATCGAGAA
TGTGGCCGATCAGGGCCCAGGCATCGCCTTCGTGGTGTATCCTGAGGCCCTGACCAGGCTGCCACTGAGC
CCTTTTTGGGCCATCATCTTCTTTCTGATGCTGCTGACACTGGGCCTGGACACCATGTTCGCCACCATCG
AGACAATCGTGACCAGCATCTCCGATGAGTTCCCTAAGTACCTGCGGACACACAAGCCAGTGTTTACCCT
GGGCTGCTGTATCTGCTTCTTTATCATGGGCTTCCCTATGATCACACAGGGCGGCATCTATATGTTTCAG
CTGGTGGACACCTACGCCGCCTCTTATGCCCTGGTCATCATCGCCATCTTCGAGCTGGTGGGCATCAGCT
ACGTGTATGGCCTGCAGAGGTTTTGTGAGGATATCGAGATGATGATCGGCTTCCAGCCCAACATCTTTTG
GAAGGTGTGCTGGGCCTTCGTGACCCCTACAATCCTGACCTTCATCCTGTGCTTCAGCTTTTACCAGTGG
GAGCCCATGACCTATGGCAGCTACCGCTATCCTAATTGGTCCATGGTGCTGGGCTGGCTGATGCTGGCCT
GCAGCGTGATCTGGATCCCCATCATGTTCGTGATCAAGATGCACCTGGCCCCTGGCAGGTTTATCGAGCG
CCTGAAGCTGGTGTGCTCCCCTCAGCCAGACTGGGGACCCTTCCTGGCACAGCACAGGGGAGAGAGATAC
AAGAATATGATCGACCCACTGGGCACATCTAGCCTGGGCCTGAAGCTGCCCGTGAAGGATCTGGAGCTGG
GCACCCAGTGCTAA
